>Addgene plasmid #111651 | ACS_19 | depositor full sequence | sequence record 209867 | ACS_19 sequence 7323 bps
TGGCGAATGGG
[124 nt withheld, positions 12-135]
C
[91 nt withheld, positions 137-227]
A
[49 nt withheld, positions 229-277]
CCTTTGACGTTGGAGTCCACGTTCTTT
[37 nt withheld, positions 305-341]
ACCCTATCTCGGTCTATTCTTTTGATTTATAAGGGATTTTGCCGATTTCGGCCTATTGGTTAAAAAATGA
GCTGATTTAACAAAAATTTAACGCGAATTTTAACAAAATATTAACGTTTACAATTTCAGGTGGCACTTTT
CGGGGAAATGTGCGCGGAACCCCTATTTGTTTATTTTTCTAAATACATTCAAATATGTATCCGCTCATGA
GACAATAACCCTGATAAATGCTTCAATAATATTGAAAAAGGAAGAGTATGAGTATTCAACATTTCCGTGT
CGCCCTTATTCCCTTTTTTGCGGCATTTTGCCTTCCTGTTTTTGCTCACCCAGAAACGCTGGTGAAAGTA
AAAGATGCTGAAGATCAGTTGGGTGCACGAGTGGGTTACATCGAACTGGATCTCAACAGCGGTAAGATCC
TTGAGAGTTTTCGCCCCGAAGAACGTTTTCCAATGATGAGCACTTTTAAAGTTCTGCTATGTGGCGCGGT
ATTATCCCGTATTGACGCCGGGCAAGAGCAACTCGGTCGCCGCATACACTATTCTCAGAATGACTTGGTT
GAGTACTCACCAGTCACAGAAAAGCATCTTACGGATGGCATGACAGTAAGAGAATTATGCAGTGCTGCCA
TAACCATGAGTGATAACACTGCGGCCAACTTACTTCTGACAACGATCGGAGGACCGAAGGAGCTAACCGC
TTTTTTGCACAACATGGGGGATCATGTAACTCGCCTTGATCGTTGGGAACCGGAGCTGAATGAAGCCATA
CCAAACGACGAGCGTGACACCACGATGCCTGCAGCAATGGCAACAACGTTGCGCAAACTATTAACTGGCG
AACTACTTACTCTAGCTTCCCGGCAACAATTAATAGACTGGATGGAGGCGGATAAAGTTGCAGGACCACT
TCTGCGCTCGGCCCTTCCGGCTGGCTGGTTTATTGCTGATAAATCTGGAGCCGGTGAGCGTGGGTCTCGC
GGTATCATTGCAGCACTGGGGCCAGATGGTAAGCCCTCCCGTATCGTAGTTATCTACACGACGGGGAGTC
AGGCAACTATGGATGAACGAAATAGACAGATCGCTGAGATAGGTGCCTCACTGATTAAGCATTGGTAACT
GTCAGACCAAGTTTACTCATATATACTTTAGATTGATTTAAAACTTCATTTTTAATTTAAAAGGATCTAG
GTGAAGATCCTTTTTGATAATCTCATGACCAAAATCCCTTAACGTGAGTTTTCGTTCCACTGAGCGTCAG
ACCCCGTAGAAAAGATCAAAGGATCTTCTTGAGATCCTTTTTTTCTGCGCGTAATCTGCTGCTTGCAAAC
AAAAAAACCACCGCTACCAGCGGTGGTTTGTTTGCCGGATCAAGAGCTACCAACTCTTTTTCCGAAGGTA
ACTGGCTTCAGCAGAGCGCAGATACCAAATACTGTCCTTCTAGTGTAGCCGTAGTTAGGCCACCACTTCA
AGAACTCTGTAGCACCGCCTACATACCTCGCTCTGCTAATCCTGTTACCAGTGGCTGCTGCCAGTGGCGA
TAAGTCGTGTCTTACCGGGTTGGACTCAAGACGATAGTTACCGGATAAGGCGCAGCGGTCGGGCTGAACG
GGGGGTTCGTGCACACAGCCCAGCTTGGAGCGAACGACCTACACCGAACTGAGATACCTACAGCGTGAGC
TATGAGAAAGCGCCACGCTTCCCGAAGGGAGAAAGGCGGACAGGTATCCGGTAAGCGGCAGGGTCGGAAC
AGGAGAGCGCACGAGGGAGCTTCCAGGGGGAAACGCCTGGTATCTTTATAGTCCTGTCGGGTTTCGCCAC
CTCTGACTTGAGCGTCGATTTTTGTGATGCTCGTCAGGGGGGCGGAGCCTATGGAAAAACGCCAGCAACG
CGGCCTTTTTACGGTTCCTGGCCTTTTGCTGGCCTTTTGCTCACATGTTCTTTCCTGCGTTATCCCCTGA
TTCTGTGGATAACCGTATTACCGCCTTTGAGTGAGCTGATACCGCTCGCCGCAGCCGAACGACCGAGCGC
AGCGAGTCAGTGAGCGAGGAAGCGGAAGAGCGCCTGATGCGGTATTTTCTCCTTACGCATCTGTGCGGTA
TTTCACACCGCATATATGGTGCACTCTCAGTACAATCTGCTCTGATGCCGCATAGTTAAGCCAGTATACA
CTCCGCTATCGCTACGTGACTGGGTCATGGCTGCGCCCCGACACCCGCCAACACCCGCTGACGCGCCCTG
ACGGGCTTGTCTGCTCCCGGCATCCGCTTACAGACAAGCTGTGACCGTCTCCGGGAGCTGCATGTGTCAG
AGGTTTTCACCGTCATCACCGAAACGCGCGAGGCAGCTGCGGTAAAGCTCATCAGCGTGGTCGTGAAGCG
ATTCACAGATGTCTGCCTGTTCATCCGCGTCCAGCTCGTTGAGTTTCTCCAGAAGCGTTAATGTCTGGCT
TCTGATAAAGCGGGCCATGTTAAGGGCGGTTTTTTCCTGTTTGGTCACTGATGCCTCCGTGTAAGGGGGA
TTTCTGTTCATGGGGGTAATGATACCGATGAAACGAGAGAGGATGCTCACGATACGGGTTACTGATGATG
AACATGCCCGGTTACTGGAACGTTGTGAGGGTAAACAACTGGCGGTATGGATGCGGCGGGACCAGAGAAA
AATCACTCAGGGTCAATGCCAGCGCTTCGTTAATACAGATGTAGGTGTTCCACAGGGTAGCCAGCAGCAT
CCTGCGATGCAGATCCGGAACATAATGGTGCAGGGCGCTGACTTCCGCGTTTCCAGACTTTACGAAACAC
GGAAACCGAAGACCATTCATGTTGTTGCTCAGGTCGCAGACGTTTTGCAGCAGCAGTCGCTTCACGTTCG
CTCGCGTATCGGTGATTCATTCTGCTAACCAGTAAGGCAACCCCGCCAGCCTAGCCGGGTCCTCAACGAC
AGGAGCACGATCATGCGCACCCGTGGGGCCGCCATGCCGGCGATAATGGCCTGCTTCTCGCCGAAACGTT
TGGTGGCGGGACCAGTGACGAAGGCTTGAGCGAGGGCGTGCAAGATTCCGAATACCGCAAGCGACAGGCC
GATCATCGTCGCGCTCCAGCGAAAGCGGTCCTCGCCGAAAATGACCCAGAGCGCTGCCGGCACCTGTCCT
ACGAGTTGCATGATAAAGAAGACAGTCATAAGTGCGGCGACGATAGTCATGCCCCGCGCCCACCGGAAGG
AGCTGACTGGGTTGAAGGCTCTCAAGGGCATCGGTCGAGATCCCGGTGCCTAATGAGTGAGCTAACTTAC
ATTAATTGCGTTGCGCTCACTGCCCGCTTTCCAGTCGGGAAACCTGTCGTGCCAGCTGCATTAATGAATC
GGCCAACGCGCGGGGAGAGGCGGTTTGCGTATTGGGCGCCAGGGTGGTTTTTCTTTTCACCAGTGAGACG
GGCAACAGCTGATTGCCCTTCACCGCCTGGCCCTGAGAGAGTTGCAGCAAGCGGTCCACGCTGGTTTGCC
CCAGCAGGCGAAAATCCTGTTTGATGGTGGTTAACGGCGGGATATAACATGAGCTGTCTTCGGTATCGTC
GTATCCCACTACCGAGATATCCGCACCAACGCGCAGCCCGGACTCGGTAATGGCGCGCATTGCGCCCAGC
GCCATCTGATCGTTGGCAACCAGCATCGCAGTGGGAACGATGCCCTCATTCAGCATTTGCATGGTTTGTT
GAAAACCGGACATGGCACTCCAGTCGCCTTCCCGTTCCGCTATCGGCTGAATTTGATTGCGAGTGAGATA
TTTATGCCAGCCAGCCAGACGCAGACGCGCCGAGACAGAACTTAATGGGCCCGCTAACAGCGCGATTTGC
TGGTGACCCAATGCGACCAGATGCTCCACGCCCAGTCGCGTACCGTCTTCATGGGAGAAAATAATACTGT
TGATGGGTGTCTGGTCAGAGACATCAAGAAATAACGCCGGAACATTAGTGCAGGCAGCTTCCACAGCAAT
GGCATCCTGGTCATCCAGCGGATAGTTAATGATCAGCCCACTGACGCGTTGCGCGAGAAGATTGTGCACC
GCCGCTTTACAGGCTTCGACGCCGCTTCGTTCTACCATCGACACCACCACGCTGGCACCCAGTTGATCGG
CGCGAGATTTAATCGCCGCGACAATTTGCGACGGCGCGTGCAGGGCCAGACTGGAGGTGGCAACGCCAAT
CAGCAACGACTGTTTGCCCGCCAGTTGTTGTGCCACGCGGTTGGGAATGTAATTCAGCTCCGCCATCGCC
GCTTCCACTTTTTCCCGCGTTTTCGCAGAAACGTGGCTGGCCTGGTTCACCACGCGGGAAACGGTCTGAT
AAGAGACACCGGCATACTCTGCGACATCGTATAACGTTACTGGTTTCACATTCACCACCCTGAATTGACT
CTCTTCCGGGCGCTATCATGCCATACCGCGAAAGGTTTTGCGCCATTCGATGGTGTCCGGGATCTCGACG
CTCTCCCTTATGCGACTCCTGCATTAGGAAGCAGCCCAGTAGTAGGTTGAGGCCGTTGAGCACCGCCGCC
GCAAGGAATGGTGCATGCAAGGAGATGGCGCCCAACAGTCCCCCGGCCACGGGGCCTGCCACCATACCCA
CGCCGAAACAAGCGCTCATGAGCCCGAAGTGGCGAGCCCGATCTTCCCCATCGGTGATGTCGGCGATATA
GGCGCCAGCAACCGCACCTGTGGCGCCGGTGATGCCGGCCACGATGCGTCCGGCGTAGAGGATCGAGATC
TCGATCCCGCGAAATTAATACGACTCACTATAGGGGAATTGTGAGCGGATAACAATTCCCCTCTAGAAAT
AATTTTGTTTAACTTTAAGAAGGAGATATACATATGTCTCAGACCCACAAACACCCGGTTCCGCCGAACA
TCGCGGCGAACGCGTGGATCAACCCGGAACAGTACGAAGCGATGTACAAACAGTCTATCAACGACCCGGA
CACCTTCTGGCGTGAACAGGGTAAAATCCTGGACTGGATCAAACCGTACACCCGTGTTAAAAACACCTCT
TTCGAACCGGGTAACGTTTCTATCCGTTGGTACGAAGACGGTACCCTGAACCTGGCGTACAACTGCCTGG
ACCGTCACCTGGAAGAACGTGGTGACCAGACCGCGATCATCTGGGAAGGTGACGACCCGTCTGAATCTCG
TCACATCACCTACCGTGAACTGCACCGTGACGTTTGCCGTTTCGCGAACGTTCTGAAAGCGCTGGGTATC
AAAAAAGGTGACGTTGTTGCGATCTACATGCCGATGGTTCCGGAAGCGGCGGTTGCGATGCTGGCGTGCG
CGCGTATCGGTGCGATCCACTCTGTTATCTTCGGTGGTTTCTCTCCGGAAGCGGTTGCGGGTCGTATCAT
CGACTCTAACTCTCGTCTGGTTATCACCGCGGACGAAGGTGTTCGTGCGGGTCGTTCTATCCCGCTGAAA
AAGAACGTTGACGAAGCGCTGAAAAACCCGAACGTTACCTCTGTTGAACACGTTATCGTTTTCAAACGTA
CCGGTGGTGACATCGACTGGCAGGAAGGTCGTGACCTGTGGTGGCGTGACCTGATCGAAAAAGCGTCTCC
GGAACACCAGCCGGAACCGATGAACGCGGAAGACCCGCTGTTCATCCTGTACACCTCTGGTTCTACCGGT
AAACCGAAAGGTGTTCTGCACACCACCGGTGGTTACCTGGTTTACGCGGCGACCACCTTCAAATACGTTT
TCGACTACCACCCGGGTGACATCTACTGGTGCACCGCGGACGTTGGTTGGATTACCGGTCACGCGTATCT
GCTGTACGGTCCGCTGGCGTGCGGTGCGACCACCCTGATGTTCGAAGGTGTTCCGAACTGGCCGACCCCG
TCTCGTATGGCGCAGGTTGTTGACAAACACCAGGTTAACATCCTGTTTACCGCGCCGACCGCGATCCGTG
CGCTGATGGCGGAAGGTGACAAAGCGATCGAAGGTACCGACCGTTCTTCTCTGCGTATCCTGGGTTCTAC
CGGTGAACCGATCAACCCGGAAGCGTGGGAATGGTACTGGAAAAAAATCGGTAACGAACGTTGCCCGGTT
GTTGACACCTGGTGGCAGACCGAAACCGGTGGTTGCATGATCACCCCGCTGCCGGGTGCGATCGAACTGA
AACCGGGTTCTGCGACCCGTCCGTTCTTCGGTGTTCAGCCGGCGCTGGTTGACAACGAAGGTAACCCGCA
GGAAGGTGCGACCGAAGGTAACCTGGTTATCACCGACTCTTGGCCGGGTCAGGCGCGTACCCTGTACGGT
GACCACGAACGTTTCGAACAGACCTACTTCTCTACCTTCAAAGGTATGTACTTCTCTGGTGACGGTGCGC
GTCGTGACGAAGACGGTTACTACTGGATCACCGGTCGTGTTGACGACGTTCTGAACGTTTCTGGTCACCG
TCTGGGTACCGCGGAAATCGAATCTGCGCTGGTTGCGCACCCGAAAATCGCGGAAGCGGCGGTTGTTGGT
ATCCCGCACGACATCAAAGGTCAGGCGATCTACGCGTACGTTACCCTGAACCACGGTGAAGAACCGTCTC
CGGAACTGTACAAAGAAGTTCGTAACTGGGTTCGTAAAGAAATCGGTCCGCTGGCGACCCCGGACGTTCT
GCACTGGACCGACGGTCTGCCGAAAACCCGTTCTGGTAAAATCATGCGTCGTATCCTGCGTAAAATCGCG
GCGGGTGACACCTCTAACCTGGGTGACACCTCTACCCTGGCGGACCCGTCTGTTGTTGACAAACTGATCG
AAGAAAAACAGGCGATCGCGATGCCGTCTCTCGAGCACCACCACCACCACCACTGAGATCCGGCTGCTAA
CAAAGCCCGAAAGGAAGCTGAGTTGGCTGCTGCCACCGCTGAGCAATAACTAGCATAACCCCTTGGGGCC
TCTAAACGGGTCTTGAGGGGTTTTTTGCTGAAAGGAGGAACTATATCCGGAT
Features (pLannotate 1.2.2; 19 found; start..end, strand, type, name):
     12..467     +  rep_origin     f1 ori (sequence partly withheld): f1 bacteriophage origin of replication; arrow indicates direction of (+) strand synthesis
    494..598     +  promoter       AmpR promoter: bla
    599..1459    +  CDS            AmpR: β-lactamase; bla; confers resistance to ampicillin, carbenicillin, and related antibiotics
   1630..2218    +  rep_origin     ori: high-copy-number ColE1/pMB1/pBR322/pUC origin of replication
   2404..2546    -  misc_feature   bom: basis of mobility region from pBR322
   2648..2839    -  CDS            rop: Rop protein, which maintains plasmids at low copy number; rop
   2856..3236    +  CDS            YPB1_ECOLX: Protein predicted: Swiss-Prot protein existence level 4. From Escherichia coli.
   3308..3599    -  CDS            TcR (fragment): tetracycline efflux protein; tet; confers resistance to tetracycline
   3614..3635    -  protein_bind   CAP binding site: CAP binding activates transcription in the presence of cAMP. E. coli catabolite activator protein
   3648..4730    -  CDS            lacI: lac repressor; lacI; The lac repressor binds to the lac operator to inhibit transcription in E. coli. This inhibition can be relieved by adding lactose or isopropyl-β-D-thiogalactopyranoside (IPTG).
   4731..4808    -  promoter       lacI promoter: lacI
   4816..5095    -  CDS            TcR (fragment): tetracycline efflux protein; tet; confers resistance to tetracycline
   5117..5135    +  promoter       T7 promoter: promoter for bacteriophage T7 RNA polymerase
   5136..5160    +  protein_bind   lac operator: The lac repressor binds to the lac operator to inhibit transcription in E. coli. This inhibition can be relieved by adding lactose or isopropyl-β-D-thiogalactopyranoside (IPTG). lac repressor encoded by lacI
   5175..5197    +  RBS            RBS: efficient ribosome binding site from bacteriophage T7 gene 10 (Olins and Rangwala, 1989)
   5205..7160    +  CDS            acs: ACSA_SALTY - Experimental evidence at protein level: Swiss-Prot protein existence level 1. Enables the cell to use acetate during aerobic growth to generate energy via the TCA cycle, and biosynthetic compounds via the glyoxylate shunt. Acetylates CheY, the response regulator involved in flagellar movement and chemotaxis. From Salmonella typhimurium (strain LT2 / SGSC1412 / ATCC 700720).
   7167..7184    +  CDS            9xHis (fragment): 9xHis affinity tag
   7194..7243    +  CDS            SET1 (fragment): solubility-enhancement tag derived from T7 phage gene 10B
   7251..7298    +  terminator     T7 terminator: transcription terminator for bacteriophage T7 RNA polymerase
