>Addgene plasmid #111651 | ACS_19 | addgene full sequence | sequence record 213526 | Addgene NGS Result
CCATCGGTGATGTCGGCGATATAGGCGCCAGCAACCGCACCTGTGGCGCCGGTGATGCCGGCCACGATGC
GTCCGGCGTAGAGGATCGAGATCTCGATCCCGCGAAATTAATACGACTCACTATAGGGGAATTGTGAGCG
GATAACAATTCCCCTCTAGAAATAATTTTGTTTAACTTTAAGAAGGAGATATACATATGTCTCAGACCCA
CAAACACCCGGTTCCGCCGAACATCGCGGCGAACGCGTGGATCAACCCGGAACAGTACGAAGCGATGTAC
AAACAGTCTATCAACGACCCGGACACCTTCTGGCGTGAACAGGGTAAAATCCTGGACTGGATCAAACCGT
ACACCCGTGTTAAAAACACCTCTTTCGAACCGGGTAACGTTTCTATCCGTTGGTACGAAGACGGTACCCT
GAACCTGGCGTACAACTGCCTGGACCGTCACCTGGAAGAACGTGGTGACCAGACCGCGATCATCTGGGAA
GGTGACGACCCGTCTGAATCTCGTCACATCACCTACCGTGAACTGCACCGTGACGTTTGCCGTTTCGCGA
ACGTTCTGAAAGCGCTGGGTATCAAAAAAGGTGACGTTGTTGCGATCTACATGCCGATGGTTCCGGAAGC
GGCGGTTGCGATGCTGGCGTGCGCGCGTATCGGTGCGATCCACTCTGTTATCTTCGGTGGTTTCTCTCCG
GAAGCGGTTGCGGGTCGTATCATCGACTCTAACTCTCGTCTGGTTATCACCGCGGACGAAGGTGTTCGTG
CGGGTCGTTCTATCCCGCTGAAAAAGAACGTTGACGAAGCGCTGAAAAACCCGAACGTTACCTCTGTTGA
ACACGTTATCGTTTTCAAACGTACCGGTGGTGACATCGACTGGCAGGAAGGTCGTGACCTGTGGTGGCGT
GACCTGATCGAAAAAGCGTCTCCGGAACACCAGCCGGAACCGATGAACGCGGAAGACCCGCTGTTCATCC
TGTACACCTCTGGTTCTACCGGTAAACCGAAAGGTGTTCTGCACACCACCGGTGGTTACCTGGTTTACGC
GGCGACCACCTTCAAATACGTTTTCGACTACCACCCGGGTGACATCTACTGGTGCACCGCGGACGTTGGT
TGGATTACCGGTCACGCGTATCTGCTGTACGGTCCGCTGGCGTGCGGTGCGACCACCCTGATGTTCGAAG
GTGTTCCGAACTGGCCGACCCCGTCTCGTATGGCGCAGGTTGTTGACAAACACCAGGTTAACATCCTGTT
TACCGCGCCGACCGCGATCCGTGCGCTGATGGCGGAAGGTGACAAAGCGATCGAAGGTACCGACCGTTCT
TCTCTGCGTATCCTGGGTTCTACCGGTGAACCGATCAACCCGGAAGCGTGGGAATGGTACTGGAAAAAAA
TCGGTAACGAACGTTGCCCGGTTGTTGACACCTGGTGGCAGACCGAAACCGGTGGTTGCATGATCACCCC
GCTGCCGGGTGCGATCGAACTGAAACCGGGTTCTGCGACCCGTCCGTTCTTCGGTGTTCAGCCGGCGCTG
GTTGACAACGAAGGTAACCCGCAGGAAGGTGCGACCGAAGGTAACCTGGTTATCACCGACTCTTGGCCGG
GTCAGGCGCGTACCCTGTACGGTGACCACGAACGTTTCGAACAGACCTACTTCTCTACCTTCAAAGGTAT
GTACTTCTCTGGTGACGGTGCGCGTCGTGACGAAGACGGTTACTACTGGATCACCGGTCGTGTTGACGAC
GTTCTGAACGTTTCTGGTCACCGTCTGGGTACCGCGGAAATCGAATCTGCGCTGGTTGCGCACCCGAAAA
TCGCGGAAGCGGCGGTTGTTGGTATCCCGCACGACATCAAAGGTCAGGCGATCTACGCGTACGTTACCCT
GAACCACGGTGAAGAACCGTCTCCGGAACTGTACAAAGAAGTTCGTAACTGGGTTCGTAAAGAAATCGGT
CCGCTGGCGACCCCGGACGTTCTGCACTGGACCGACGGTCTGCCGAAAACCCGTTCTGGTAAAATCATGC
GTCGTATCCTGCGTAAAATCGCGGCGGGTGACACCTCTAACCTGGGTGACACCTCTACCCTGGCGGACCC
GTCTGTTGTTGACAAACTGATCGAAGAAAAACAGGCGATCGCGATGCCGTCTCTCGAGCACCACCACCAC
CACCACTGAGATCCGGCTGCTAACAAAGCCCGAAAGGAAGCTGAGTTGGCTGCTGCCACCGCTGAGCAAT
AACTAGCATAACCCCTTGGGGCCTCTAAACGGGTCTTGAGGGGTTTTTTGCTGAAAGGAGGAACTATATC
CGGATTGGCGAATGGG
[124 nt withheld, positions 2327-2450]
C
[91 nt withheld, positions 2452-2542]
A
[49 nt withheld, positions 2544-2592]
CCTTTGACGTTGGAGTCCACGTTCTTT
[37 nt withheld, positions 2620-2656]
ACCCTATCTCGGTCTATTCTTTTGATTTATAAGGGATTTTGCCGATTTCGGCCTATTGGTTAAAAAATGA
GCTGATTTAACAAAAATTTAACGCGAATTTTAACAAAATATTAACGCTTACAATTTAGGTGGCACTTTTC
GGGGAAATGTGCGCGGAACCCCTATTTGTTTATTTTTCTAAATACATTCAAATATGTATCCGCTCATGAG
ACAATAACCCTGATAAATGCTTCAATAATATTGAAAAAGGAAGAGTATGAGTATTCAACATTTCCGTGTC
GCCCTTATTCCCTTTTTTGCGGCATTTTGCCTTCCTGTTTTTGCTCACCCAGAAACGCTGGTGAAAGTAA
AAGATGCTGAAGATCAGTTGGGTGCACGAGTGGGTTACATCGAACTGGATCTCAACAGCGGTAAGATCCT
TGAGAGTTTTCGCCCCGAAGAACGTTTTCCAATGATGAGCACTTTTAAAGTTCTGCTATGTGGCGCGGTA
TTATCCCGTATTGACGCCGGGCAAGAGCAACTCGGTCGCCGCATACACTATTCTCAGAATGACTTGGTTG
AGTACTCACCAGTCACAGAAAAGCATCTTACGGATGGCATGACAGTAAGAGAATTATGCAGTGCTGCCAT
AACCATGAGTGATAACACTGCGGCCAACTTACTTCTGACAACGATCGGAGGACCGAAGGAGCTAACCGCT
TTTTTGCACAACATGGGGGATCATGTAACTCGCCTTGATCGTTGGGAACCGGAGCTGAATGAAGCCATAC
CAAACGACGAGCGTGACACCACGATGCCTGCAGCAATGGCAACAACGTTGCGCAAACTATTAACTGGCGA
ACTACTTACTCTAGCTTCCCGGCAACAATTAATAGACTGGATGGAGGCGGATAAAGTTGCAGGACCACTT
CTGCGCTCGGCCCTTCCGGCTGGCTGGTTTATTGCTGATAAATCTGGAGCCGGTGAGCGTGGGTCTCGCG
GTATCATTGCAGCACTGGGGCCAGATGGTAAGCCCTCCCGTATCGTAGTTATCTACACGACGGGGAGTCA
GGCAACTATGGATGAACGAAATAGACAGATCGCTGAGATAGGTGCCTCACTGATTAAGCATTGGTAACTG
TCAGACCAAGTTTACTCATATATACTTTAGATTGATTTAAAACTTCATTTTTAATTTAAAAGGATCTAGG
TGAAGATCCTTTTTGATAATCTCATGACCAAAATCCCTTAACGTGAGTTTTCGTTCCACTGAGCGTCAGA
CCCCGTAGAAAAGATCAAAGGATCTTCTTGAGATCCTTTTTTTCTGCGCGTAATCTGCTGCTTGCAAACA
AAAAAACCACCGCTACCAGCGGTGGTTTGTTTGCCGGATCAAGAGCTACCAACTCTTTTTCCGAAGGTAA
CTGGCTTCAGCAGAGCGCAGATACCAAATACTGTCCTTCTAGTGTAGCCGTAGTTAGGCCACCACTTCAA
GAACTCTGTAGCACCGCCTACATACCTCGCTCTGCTAATCCTGTTACCAGTGGCTGCTGCCAGTGGCGAT
AAGTCGTGTCTTACCGGGTTGGACTCAAGACGATAGTTACCGGATAAGGCGCAGCGGTCGGGCTGAACGG
GGGGTTCGTGCACACAGCCCAGCTTGGAGCGAACGACCTACACCGAACTGAGATACCTACAGCGTGAGCT
ATGAGAAAGCGCCACGCTTCCCGAAGGGAGAAAGGCGGACAGGTATCCGGTAAGCGGCAGGGTCGGAACA
GGAGAGCGCACGAGGGAGCTTCCAGGGGGAAACGCCTGGTATCTTTATAGTCCTGTCGGGTTTCGCCACC
TCTGACTTGAGCGTCGATTTTTGTGATGCTCGTCAGGGGGGCGGAGCCTATGGAAAAACGCCAGCAACGC
GGCCTTTTTACGGTTCCTGGCCTTTTGCTGGCCTTTTGCTCACATGTTCTTTCCTGCGTTATCCCCTGAT
TCTGTGGATAACCGTATTACCGCCTTTGAGTGAGCTGATACCGCTCGCCGCAGCCGAACGACCGAGCGCA
GCGAGTCAGTGAGCGAGGAAGCGGAAGAGCGCCTGATGCGGTATTTTCTCCTTACGCATCTGTGCGGTAT
TTCACACCGCAATGGTGCACTCTCAGTACAATCTGCTCTGATGCCGCATAGTTAAGCCAGTATACACTCC
GCTATCGCTACGTGACTGGGTCATGGCTGCGCCCCGACACCCGCCAACACCCGCTGACGCGCCCTGACGG
GCTTGTCTGCTCCCGGCATCCGCTTACAGACAAGCTGTGACCGTCTCCGGGAGCTGCATGTGTCAGAGGT
TTTCACCGTCATCACCGAAACGCGCGAGGCAGCTGCGGTAAAGCTCATCAGTGTGGTCGTGAAGCGATTC
ACAGATGTCTGCCTGTTCATCCGCGTCCAGCTCGTTGAGTTTCTCCAGAAGCGTTAATGTCTGGCTTCTG
ATAAAGCGGGCCATGTTAAGGGCGGTTTTTTCCTGTTTGGTCACTGATGCCTCCGTGTAAGGGGGATTTC
TGTTCATGGGGGTAATGATACCGATGAAACGAGAGAGGATGCTCACGATACGGGTTACTGATGATGAACA
TGCCCGGTTACTGGAACGTTGTGAGGGTAAACAACTGGCGGTATGGATGCGGCGGGACCAGAGAAAAATC
ACTCAGGGTCAATGCCAGCGCTTCGTTAATACAGATGTAGGTGTTCCACAGGGTAGCCAGCAGCATCCTG
CGATGCAGATCCGGAACATAATGGTGCAGGGCGCTGACTTCCGCGTTTCCAGACTTTACGAAACACGGAA
ACCGAAGACCATTCATGTTGTTGCTCAGGTCGCAGACGTTTTGCAGCAGCAGTCGCTTCACGTTCGCTCG
CGTATCGGTGATTCATTCTGCTAACCAGTAAGGCAACCCCGCCAGCCTAGCCGGGTCCTCAACGACAGGA
GCACGATCATGCGCACCCGTGGGGCCGCCATGCCGGCGATAATGGCCTGCTTCTCGCCGAAACGTTTGGT
GGCGGGACCAGTGACGAAGGCTTGAGCGAGGGCGTGCAAGATTCCGAATACCGCAAGCGACAGGCCGATC
ATCGTCGCGCTCCAGCGAAAGCGGTCCTCGCCGAAAATGACCCAGAGCGCTGCCGGCACCTGTCCTACGA
GTTGCATGATAAAGAAGACAGTCATAAGTGCGGCGACGATAGTCATGCCCCGCGCCCACCGGAAGGAGCT
GACTGGGTTGAAGGCTCTCAAGGGCATCGGTCGAGATCCCGGTGCCTAATGAGTGAGCTAACTTACATTA
ATTGCGTTGCGCTCACTGCCCGCTTTCCAGTCGGGAAACCTGTCGTGCCAGCTGCATTAATGAATCGGCC
AACGCGCGGGGAGAGGCGGTTTGCGTATTGGGCGCCAGGGTGGTTTTTCTTTTCACCAGTGAGACGGGCA
ACAGCTGATTGCCCTTCACCGCCTGGCCCTGAGAGAGTTGCAGCAAGCGGTCCACGCTGGTTTGCCCCAG
CAGGCGAAAATCCTGTTTGATGGTGGTTAACGGCGGGATATAACATGAGCTGTCTTCGGTATCGTCGTAT
CCCACTACCGAGATATCCGCACCAACGCGCAGCCCGGACTCGGTAATGGCGCGCATTGCGCCCAGCGCCA
TCTGATCGTTGGCAACCAGCATCGCAGTGGGAACGATGCCCTCATTCAGCATTTGCATGGTTTGTTGAAA
ACCGGACATGGCACTCCAGTCGCCTTCCCGTTCCGCTATCGGCTGAATTTGATTGCGAGTGAGATATTTA
TGCCAGCCAGCCAGACGCAGACGCGCCGAGACAGAACTTAATGGGCCCGCTAACAGCGCGATTTGCTGGT
GACCCAATGCGACCAGATGCTCCACGCCCAGTCGCGTACCGTCTTCATGGGAGAAAATAATACTGTTGAT
GGGTGTCTGGTCAGAGACATCAAGAAATAACGCCGGAACATTAGTGCAGGCAGCTTCCACAGCAATGGCA
TCCTGGTCATCCAGCGGATAGTTAATGATCAGCCCACTGACGCGTTGCGCGAGAAGATTGTGCACCGCCG
CTTTACAGGCTTCGACGCCGCTTCGTTCTACCATCGACACCACCACGCTGGCACCCAGTTGATCGGCGCG
AGATTTAATCGCCGCGACAATTTGCGACGGCGCGTGCAGGGCCAGACTGGAGGTGGCAACGCCAATCAGC
AACGACTGTTTGCCCGCCAGTTGTTGTGCCACGCGGTTGGGAATGTAATTCAGCTCCGCCATCGCCGCTT
CCACTTTTTCCCGCGTTTTCGCAGAAACGTGGCTGGCCTGGTTCACCACGCGGGAAACGGTCTGATAAGA
GACACCGGCATACTCTGCGACATCGTATAACGTTACTGGTTTCACATTCACCACCCTGAATTGACTCTCT
TCCGGGCGCTATCATGCCATACCGCGAAAGGTTTTGCGCCATTCGATGGTGTCCGGGATCTCGACGCTCT
CCCTTATGCGACTCCTGCATTAGGAAGCAGCCCAGTAGTAGGTTGAGGCCGTTGAGCACCGCCGCCGCAA
GGAATGGTGCATGCAAGGAGATGGCGCCCAACAGTCCCCCGGCCACGGGGCCTGCCACCATACCCACGCC
GAAACAAGCGCTCATGAGCCCGAAGTGGCGAGCCCGATCTTCC
Features (pLannotate 1.2.2; 19 found; start..end, strand, type, name):
    109..127     +  promoter       T7 promoter: promoter for bacteriophage T7 RNA polymerase
    128..152     +  protein_bind   lac operator: The lac repressor binds to the lac operator to inhibit transcription in E. coli. This inhibition can be relieved by adding lactose or isopropyl-β-D-thiogalactopyranoside (IPTG). lac repressor encoded by lacI
    167..189     +  RBS            RBS: efficient ribosome binding site from bacteriophage T7 gene 10 (Olins and Rangwala, 1989)
    197..2152    +  CDS            acs: ACSA_SALTY - Experimental evidence at protein level: Swiss-Prot protein existence level 1. Enables the cell to use acetate during aerobic growth to generate energy via the TCA cycle, and biosynthetic compounds via the glyoxylate shunt. Acetylates CheY, the response regulator involved in flagellar movement and chemotaxis. From Salmonella typhimurium (strain LT2 / SGSC1412 / ATCC 700720).
   2159..2176    +  CDS            9xHis (fragment): 9xHis affinity tag
   2186..2235    +  CDS            SET1 (fragment): solubility-enhancement tag derived from T7 phage gene 10B
   2243..2290    +  terminator     T7 terminator: transcription terminator for bacteriophage T7 RNA polymerase
   2327..2755    +  rep_origin     f1 ori (sequence partly withheld): f1 bacteriophage origin of replication; arrow indicates direction of (+) strand synthesis
   2808..2912    +  promoter       AmpR promoter: bla
   2913..3773    +  CDS            AmpR: β-lactamase; bla; confers resistance to ampicillin, carbenicillin, and related antibiotics
   3944..4532    +  rep_origin     ori: high-copy-number ColE1/pMB1/pBR322/pUC origin of replication
   4718..4857    -  misc_feature   bom: basis of mobility region from pBR322
   4959..5150    -  CDS            rop: Rop protein, which maintains plasmids at low copy number; rop
   5167..5547    +  CDS            YPB1_ECOLX: Protein predicted: Swiss-Prot protein existence level 4. From Escherichia coli.
   5619..5910    -  CDS            TcR (fragment): tetracycline efflux protein; tet; confers resistance to tetracycline
   5925..5946    -  protein_bind   CAP binding site: CAP binding activates transcription in the presence of cAMP. E. coli catabolite activator protein
   5959..7041    -  CDS            lacI: lac repressor; lacI; The lac repressor binds to the lac operator to inhibit transcription in E. coli. This inhibition can be relieved by adding lactose or isopropyl-β-D-thiogalactopyranoside (IPTG).
   7042..7119    -  promoter       lacI promoter: lacI
   7127..87      -  CDS            TcR (fragment) (across the origin): tetracycline efflux protein; tet; confers resistance to tetracycline
