[The description below was written by a language model from this plasmid's Addgene catalogue record and pLannotate feature annotations shown in this document.]
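Description:
ACS_19 is a bacterial expression plasmid built on a pET21 backbone, about 7.3 kb in total, carrying a 1,956 bp synthetic open reading frame described as a FuncLib design. The annotation matches this coding sequence to acetyl-CoA synthetase (acs) of Salmonella typhimurium, so the insert is best read as a computationally redesigned variant of that enzyme, one member of a set of designs made to explore functional diversity. The record does not list which mutations distinguish this design. The gene was cloned between NdeI and XhoI, both sites retained, placing it in frame with a backbone-encoded C-terminal 6xHis tag for affinity purification. The short "9xHis" and "SET1" fragment hits downstream of the gene correspond to this His tag and adjacent backbone sequence ahead of the terminator, not to additional fusion partners.

The catalogue lists the promoter as pTac, but both sequence records (the depositor's and the repository's sequencing result, which agree in layout and differ by only four nucleotides in length) show the standard pET arrangement: a T7 promoter followed by a lac operator, the T7 gene 10 ribosome binding site, the coding sequence and a T7 terminator. Expression would therefore require a host supplying T7 RNA polymerase and be inducible with IPTG, with the plasmid-borne lacI gene providing repressor to keep the system off until induction. The plasmid replicates from a pBR322-type ColE1 origin with the bom and rop elements, although the catalogue calls it high copy, and it is selected with ampicillin through β-lactamase. An f1 origin allows single-stranded DNA production, and the tetracycline resistance fragments are non-functional pBR322 remnants.
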