Addgene plasmid #111651: ACS_19
Purpose: Funclib design ACS_19
Depositing lab: Sarel Fleishman. Depositing organization: Weizmann Institute of Science. Publication: Automated Design of Efficient and Functionally Diverse Enzyme Repertoires. Khersonsky O, Lipsh R, Avizemer Z, Ashani Y, Goldsmith M, Leader H, Dym O, Rogotner S, Trudeau DL, Prilusky J, Amengual-Rigo P, Guallar V, Tawfik DS, Fleishman SJ. Mol Cell. 2018 Oct 4;72(1):178-186.e5. doi: 10.1016/j.molcel.2018.08.033. Epub 2018 Sep 27. PubMed 30270109.
Backbone
  Vector backbone: pET21
  Backbone manufacturer: NEB
  Backbone size w/o insert (bp): 5367
  Total vector size (bp): 7323
  Vector type: Bacterial Expression
Growth in bacteria
  Bacterial resistance: Ampicillin, 100 μg/mL
  Growth temperature: 37°C
  Growth strain: DH5alpha
  Copy number: High Copy
Gene/Insert
  Gene/Insert name: ACS_19 (alt name: Funclib design ACS_19)
  Species: Synthetic
  Insert size (bp): 1956
  Promoter: pTac
  Tag / fusion protein: 6xHis (C terminal on backbone)
  Cloning method: Restriction Enzyme; 5′ cloning site NdeI (not destroyed); 3′ cloning site XhoI (not destroyed)
  Sequencing primers: 5′ TAATACGACTCACTATAGGGGAATTG; 3′ CTAGCATAACCCCTTGGGGCCTCTAAACGG
Terms and licenses: Academic/Nonprofit Terms; Industry Terms: Not Available to Industry
How to cite: ACS_19 was a gift from Sarel Fleishman (Addgene plasmid # 111651 ; http://n2t.net/addgene:111651 ; RRID:Addgene_111651)
